>Addgene plasmid #52474 | pAAV-synP-FLEX-splitTVA-EGFP | depositor full sequence | sequence record 81343 | pAAV-synP-FLEX-splitTVA-EGFP sequence 5690 bps
CCTGCAGGCAGCTGCGCGCTCGCTCGCTCACTGAGGCCGCCCGGGCGTCGGGCGACCTTTGGTCGCCCGG
CCTCAGTGAGCGAGCGAGCGCGCAGAGAGGGAGTGGCCAACTCCATCACTAGGGGTTCCTGCTAGACTGC
AGAGGGCCCTGCGTATGAGTGCAAGTGGGTTTTAGGACCAGGATGAGGCGGGGTGGGGGTGCCTACCTGA
CGACCGACCCCGACCCACTGGACAAGCACCCAACCCCCATTCCCCAAATTGCGCATCCCCTATCAGAGAG
GGGGAGGGGAAACAGGATGCGGCGAGGCGCGTGCGCACTGCCAGCTTCAGCACCGCGGACAGTGCCTTCG
CCCCCGCCTGGCGGCGCGCGCCACCGCCGCCTCAGCACTGAAGGCGCGCTGACGTCACTCGCCGGTCCCC
CGCAAACTCCCCTTCCCGGCCACCTTGGTCGCGTCCGCGCCGCCGCCGGCCCAGCCGGACCGCACCACGC
GAGGCGCGAGATAGGGGGGCACGGGCGCGACCATCTGCGCTGCGGCGCCGGCGACTCAGCGCTGCCTCAG
TCTGCGGTGGGCAGCGGAGGAGTCGTGTCGTGCCTGAGAGCGCAGTCAGCCGCCACCATGGTTAATATAA
CTTCGTATAATGTATGCTATACGAAGTTATGCAGAATGGTAGCTGGATTGTAGCTGCTATTAGCAATATG
AAACCTCTTAATAACTTCGTATAAAGTATCCTATACGAAGTTATGGCGCGCCTTACTTGTACAGCTCGTC
CATGCCGAGAGTGATCCCGGCGGCGGTCACGAACTCCAGCAGGACCATGTGATCGCGCTTCTCGTTGGGG
TCTTTGCTCAGGGCGGACTGGGTGCTCAGGTAGTGGTTGTCGGGCAGCAGCACGGGGCCGTCGCCGATGG
GGGTGTTCTGCTGGTAGTGGTCGGCGAGCTGCACGCTGCCGTCCTCGATGTTGTGGCGGATCTTGAAGTT
CACCTTGATGCCGTTCTTCTGCTTGTCGGCCATGATATAGACGTTGTGGCTGTTGTAGTTGTACTCCAGC
TTGTGCCCCAGGATGTTGCCGTCCTCCTTGAAGTCGATGCCCTTCAGCTCGATGCGGTTCACCAGGGTGT
CGCCCTCGAACTTCACCTCGGCGCGGGTCTTGTAGTTGCCGTCGTCCTTGAAGAAGATGGTGCGCTCCTG
GACGTAGCCTTCGGGCATGGCGGACTTGAAGAAGTCGTGCTGCTTCATGTGGTCGGGGTAGCGGCTGAAG
CACTGCACGCCGTAGGTCAGGGTGGTCACGAGGGTGGGCCAGGGCACGGGCAGCTTGCCGGTGGTGCAGA
TGAACTTCAGGGTCAGCTTGCCGTAGGTGGCATCGCCCTCGCCCTCGCCGGACACGCTGAACTTGTGGCC
GTTTACGTCGCCGTCCAGCTCGACCAGGATGGGCACCACCCCGGTGAACAGCTCCTCGCCCTTGCTCACC
ATGGGTCCAGGGTTCTCCTCCACGTCTCCAGCCTGCTTCAGCAGGCTGAAGTTAGTAGCTCCGGATCCGG
AGAACAAGTCTGCCTGGCTCTTGTCAGGCACCAGCAGCTCCTTGGATGCGCTTTCAAGACTGAAGATGTC
AGACCTGCTTTTTGCTTTGGACTTCCCCCATGCAGCGATACCACCCACAGCTACCAGGCAGCACAGGAGC
ACTGCAGTGATCAGCATCCACATGCGGCCGTGATTCCTGGCTGGCAGAGCACGTCCAGGAGCAGGGGCAG
TGGGAGCCTCTGTGCCGTTGTCCGTGGGCACCGCGGGGATCGCGCTGGTCCCGCAGCCCCACTCGTCCCG
CCCGTCGTCGCAGTCGGGGTGTCCGTCGCACAGCCAGTCCTGCGGGTAACACTCCCCGTGGGCACCGGGC
GGCTCCGAGCAGCGGAACTGACCGGGGGGGCAACGGGACAAAGAACCGTTACCGGACCCGTTACCGGTCA
CGTTACCGGGCAGCAGCAGCAGCAGCAGCGCGGGCAGCAGCCGCGCACCTAATAACTTCGTATAGCATAC
ATTATACGAAGTTATTTGCCTTAACCCAGAAATTATCACTGTTATTCTTTAGAATGGTGCAAAGAATAAC
TTCGTATAGGATACTTTATACGAAGTTATGAATCAACCTCTGGATTACAAAATTTGTGAAAGATTGACTG
GTATTCTTAACTATGTTGCTCCTTTTACGCTATGTGGATACGCTGCTTTAATGCCTTTGTATCATGCTAT
TGCTTCCCGTATGGCTTTCATTTTCTCCTCCTTGTATAAATCCTGGTTGCTGTCTCTTTATGAGGAGTTG
TGGCCCGTTGTCAGGCAACGTGGCGTGGTGTGCACTGTGTTTGCTGACGCAACCCCCACTGGTTGGGGCA
TTGCCACCACCTGTCAGCTCCTTTCCGGGACTTTCGCTTTCCCCCTCCCTATTGCCACGGCGGAACTCAT
CGCCGCCTGCCTTGCCCGCTGCTGGACAGGGGCTCGGCTGTTGGGCACTGACAATTCCGTGGTGTTGTCG
GGGAAGCTGACGTCCTTTCCATGGCTGCTCGCCTGTGTTGCCACCTGGATTCTGCGCGGGACGTCCTTCT
GCTACGTCCCTTCGGCCCTCAATCCAGCGGACCTTCCTTCCCGCGGCCTGCTGCCGGCTCTGCGGCCTCT
TCCGCGTCTTCGCCTTCGCCCTCAGACGAGTCGGATCTCCCTTTGGGCCGCCTCCCCGCCTGGATCCTGT
GCCTTCTAGTTGCCAGCCATCTGTTGTTTGCCCCTCCCCCGTGCCTTCCTTGACCCTGGAAGGTGCCACT
CCCACTGTCCTTTCCTAATAAAATGAGGAAATTGCATCGCATTGTCTGAGTAGGTGTCATTCTATTCTGG
GGGGTGGGGTGGGGCAGGACAGCAAGGGGGAGGATTGGGAAGACAATAGCAGGCATGCTGGGGATGCGGT
GGGCTCTATGGCAGGAACCCCTAGTGATGGAGTTGGCCACTCCCTCTCTGCGCGCTCGCTCGCTCACTGA
GGCCGGGCGACCAAAGGTCGCCCGACGCCCGGGCTTTGCCCGGGCGGCCTCAGTGAGCGAGCGAGCGCGC
AGCTGCCTGCAGGGGCGCCTGATGCGGTATTTTCTCCTTACGCATCTGTGCGGTATTTCACACCGCATA
[142 nt withheld, positions 3150-3291]
C
[141 nt withheld, positions 3293-3433]
CCTTTGACGTTGGAGTCCACGTTCTTT
[37 nt withheld, positions 3461-3497]
ACCCTATCTCGGGCTATTCTTTTGATTTATAAGGGATTTTGCCGATTTCGGCCTATTGGTTAAAAAATGA
GCTGATTTAACAAAAATTTAACGCGAATTTTAACAAAATATTAACGTTTACAATTTTATGGTGCACTCTC
AGTACAATCTGCTCTGATGCCGCATAGTTAAGCCAGCCCCGACACCCGCCAACACCCGCTGACGCGCCCT
GACGGGCTTGTCTGCTCCCGGCATCCGCTTACAGACAAGCTGTGACCGTCTCCGGGAGCTGCATGTGTCA
GAGGTTTTCACCGTCATCACCGAAACGCGCGAGACGAAAGGGCCTCGTGATACGCCTATTTTTATAGGTT
AATGTCATGATAATAATGGTTTCTTAGACGTCAGGTGGCACTTTTCGGGGAAATGTGCGCGGAACCCCTA
TTTGTTTATTTTTCTAAATACATTCAAATATGTATCCGCTCATGAGACAATAACCCTGATAAATGCTTCA
ATAATATTGAAAAAGGAAGAGTATGAGTATTCAACATTTCCGTGTCGCCCTTATTCCCTTTTTTGCGGCA
TTTTGCCTTCCTGTTTTTGCTCACCCAGAAACGCTGGTGAAAGTAAAAGATGCTGAAGATCAGTTGGGTG
CACGAGTGGGTTACATCGAACTGGATCTCAACAGCGGTAAGATCCTTGAGAGTTTTCGCCCCGAAGAACG
TTTTCCAATGATGAGCACTTTTAAAGTTCTGCTATGTGGCGCGGTATTATCCCGTATTGACGCCGGGCAA
GAGCAACTCGGTCGCCGCATACACTATTCTCAGAATGACTTGGTTGAGTACTCACCAGTCACAGAAAAGC
ATCTTACGGATGGCATGACAGTAAGAGAATTATGCAGTGCTGCCATAACCATGAGTGATAACACTGCGGC
CAACTTACTTCTGACAACGATCGGAGGACCGAAGGAGCTAACCGCTTTTTTGCACAACATGGGGGATCAT
GTAACTCGCCTTGATCGTTGGGAACCGGAGCTGAATGAAGCCATACCAAACGACGAGCGTGACACCACGA
TGCCTGTAGCAATGGCAACAACGTTGCGCAAACTATTAACTGGCGAACTACTTACTCTAGCTTCCCGGCA
ACAATTAATAGACTGGATGGAGGCGGATAAAGTTGCAGGACCACTTCTGCGCTCGGCCCTTCCGGCTGGC
TGGTTTATTGCTGATAAATCTGGAGCCGGTGAGCGTGGGTCTCGCGGTATCATTGCAGCACTGGGGCCAG
ATGGTAAGCCCTCCCGTATCGTAGTTATCTACACGACGGGGAGTCAGGCAACTATGGATGAACGAAATAG
ACAGATCGCTGAGATAGGTGCCTCACTGATTAAGCATTGGTAACTGTCAGACCAAGTTTACTCATATATA
CTTTAGATTGATTTAAAACTTCATTTTTAATTTAAAAGGATCTAGGTGAAGATCCTTTTTGATAATCTCA
TGACCAAAATCCCTTAACGTGAGTTTTCGTTCCACTGAGCGTCAGACCCCGTAGAAAAGATCAAAGGATC
TTCTTGAGATCCTTTTTTTCTGCGCGTAATCTGCTGCTTGCAAACAAAAAAACCACCGCTACCAGCGGTG
GTTTGTTTGCCGGATCAAGAGCTACCAACTCTTTTTCCGAAGGTAACTGGCTTCAGCAGAGCGCAGATAC
CAAATACTGTCCTTCTAGTGTAGCCGTAGTTAGGCCACCACTTCAAGAACTCTGTAGCACCGCCTACATA
CCTCGCTCTGCTAATCCTGTTACCAGTGGCTGCTGCCAGTGGCGATAAGTCGTGTCTTACCGGGTTGGAC
TCAAGACGATAGTTACCGGATAAGGCGCAGCGGTCGGGCTGAACGGGGGGTTCGTGCACACAGCCCAGCT
TGGAGCGAACGACCTACACCGAACTGAGATACCTACAGCGTGAGCTATGAGAAAGCGCCACGCTTCCCGA
AGGGAGAAAGGCGGACAGGTATCCGGTAAGCGGCAGGGTCGGAACAGGAGAGCGCACGAGGGAGCTTCCA
GGGGGAAACGCCTGGTATCTTTATAGTCCTGTCGGGTTTCGCCACCTCTGACTTGAGCGTCGATTTTTGT
GATGCTCGTCAGGGGGGCGGAGCCTATGGAAAAACGCCAGCAACGCGGCCTTTTTACGGTTCCTGGCCTT
TTGCTGGCCTTTTGCTCACATGT
Features (pLannotate 1.2.2; 21 found; start..end, strand, type, name):
     12..39      +  repeat_region  AAV2 ITR (fragment): inverted terminal repeat of adeno-associated virus serotype 2 inverted
     68..95      +  repeat_region  AAV2 ITR (fragment): inverted terminal repeat of adeno-associated virus serotype 2 inverted
    158..605     +  promoter       hSyn promoter: human synapsin I promoter; confers neuron-specific expression (Kügler et al., 2003)
    627..660     -  protein_bind   loxP: Cre-mediated recombination occurs in the 8-bp core sequence (GCATACAT). Cre recombinase
    661..710     -  intron         β-globin intron (fragment): internally truncated intron from human β-globin
    711..744     -  protein_bind   lox2272: Cre-mediated recombination occurs in the 8-bp core sequence (GGATACTT). lox2272 sites are compatible with each other, but incompatible with loxP or loxN sites (Lee and Saito, 1988). Cre recombinase
    753..1472    -  CDS            EGFP: the original enhanced GFP (Yang et al., 1996) mammalian codon-optimized
   1539..2006    -  CDS            RSVR_COTJA: Experimental evidence at protein level: Swiss-Prot protein existence level 1. Responsible for susceptibility to the retrovirus subgroup A Rous sarcoma virus. From Coturnix japonica (Japanese quail) (Coturnix coturnix japonica).
   2012..2045    +  protein_bind   loxP: Cre-mediated recombination occurs in the 8-bp core sequence (GCATACAT). Cre recombinase
   2046..2095    -  intron         β-globin intron (fragment): internally truncated intron from human β-globin
   2096..2129    +  protein_bind   lox2272: Cre-mediated recombination occurs in the 8-bp core sequence (GGATACTT). lox2272 sites are compatible with each other, but incompatible with loxP or loxN sites (Lee and Saito, 1988). Cre recombinase
   2131..2719    +  misc_feature   WPRE: woodchuck hepatitis virus posttranscriptional regulatory element
   2727..2951    +  polyA_signal   bGH poly(A) signal: bovine growth hormone polyadenylation signal
   2953..3093    +  repeat_region  AAV2 ITR: inverted terminal repeat of adeno-associated virus serotype 2 inverted
   3098..3149    -  misc_feature   bom (fragment): basis of mobility region from pBR322
   3168..3548    +  rep_origin     M13 ori (sequence partly withheld): M13 bacteriophage origin of replication; arrow indicates direction of (+) strand synthesis
   3624..3673    -  misc_feature   bom (fragment): basis of mobility region from pBR322
   3775..3810    -  CDS            rop (fragment): Rop protein, which maintains plasmids at low copy number; rop
   3905..4009    +  promoter       AmpR promoter: bla
   4010..4870    +  CDS            AmpR: β-lactamase; bla; confers resistance to ampicillin, carbenicillin, and related antibiotics
   5041..5629    +  rep_origin     ori: high-copy-number ColE1/pMB1/pBR322/pUC origin of replication
