[The description below was written by a language model from this plasmid's Addgene catalogue record and pLannotate feature annotations shown in this document.]
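Description:
pAAV-synP-FLEX-splitTVA-EGFP (also called pAAV-synP-FLEX-sTpE) is a 5,690 bp AAV transfer plasmid built on the Stratagene pAAV backbone for Cre-dependent, neuron-specific expression in mammalian cells. It is propagated in bacteria as a high-copy plasmid through a ColE1/pUC-type origin with ampicillin selection (AmpR under its own bla promoter). It also carries an M13 phage origin. A recombination-deficient strain is recorded for growth, which is common practice for ITR-containing plasmids. The expression cassette is flanked by AAV2 inverted terminal repeats, which allow it to be packaged into recombinant AAV particles. The automated annotation detects the right ITR in full but only short fragments of the left one.

The payload is a 1,254 bp synthetic insert, splitTVA-P2A-EGFP. It encodes TVA, the avian receptor for subgroup A Rous sarcoma virus envelope (annotated by similarity to the quail protein), joined to EGFP through a P2A self-cleaving peptide so that both are made from one transcript. The record does not explain what "split" refers to in the TVA design. The coding sequence lies in reverse orientation relative to the human synapsin-1 promoter and is bracketed by oppositely oriented loxP and lox2272 pairs, forming a FLEX (DIO) switch. Cre recombination inverts the cassette and then locks it in the sense orientation, so expression occurs only in Cre-positive neurons. A WPRE and a bovine growth hormone polyadenylation signal downstream enhance transcript stability and processing.

TVA-expressing cells become selectively susceptible to EnvA-pseudotyped viruses, with EGFP marking them. This fits the circuit-mapping context of the associated publication on cell type-specific tools for hippocampal CA2, although the record itself states only that the plasmid expresses splitTVA-EGFP.
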