Addgene plasmid #52474: pAAV-synP-FLEX-splitTVA-EGFP
Purpose: Expresses splitTVA-EGFP
Depositing lab: Ian Wickersham. Depositing organization: Massachusetts Institute of Technology. Publication: Cell type-specific genetic and optogenetic tools reveal hippocampal CA2 circuits. Kohara K, Pignatelli M, Rivest AJ, Jung HY, Kitamura T, Suh J, Frank D, Kajikawa K, Mise N, Obata Y, Wickersham IR, Tonegawa S. Nat Neurosci. 2014 Feb;17(2):269-79. doi: 10.1038/nn.3614. Epub 2013 Dec 15. PubMed 24336151.
Backbone
  Vector backbone: pAAV
  Backbone manufacturer: Stratagene
  Backbone size w/o insert (bp): 4436
  Total vector size (bp): 5690
  Vector type: Mammalian Expression, AAV, Cre/Lox
Growth in bacteria
  Bacterial resistance: Ampicillin, 100 μg/mL
  Growth temperature: 37°C
  Growth strain: Stbl3
  Growth instructions: Stbl3 at 37C
  Copy number: High Copy
Gene/Insert
  Gene/Insert name: splitTVA-P2A-EGFP (alt name: sTpE)
  Species: Synthetic
  Insert size (bp): 1254
  Promoter: Synapsin-1
  Cloning method: Unknown
  Sequencing primers: 5′ CTGCGTATGAGTGCAAG TTGTACAGCTCGTCCATG; 3′ cagcgtatccacatagcg
Terms and licenses: Academic/Nonprofit Terms; Industry Terms: Not Available to Industry
Depositor comments: Alternative plasmid name: pAAV-synP-FLEX-sTpE
How to cite: pAAV-synP-FLEX-splitTVA-EGFP was a gift from Ian Wickersham (Addgene plasmid # 52474 ; http://n2t.net/addgene:52474 ; RRID:Addgene_52474)
