>Addgene plasmid #52474 | pAAV-synP-FLEX-splitTVA-EGFP | addgene partial sequence | sequence record 82657 | pMH4-5 5'-gactcagcgctgcctcagtctg-3'
TACGGAAGTTATGCAGAATGGTAGCTGGATTGTAGCTGCTATTAGCAATATGAAACCTCTTAATAACTTC
GTATAAAGTATCCTATACGAAGTTATGGCGCGCCTTACTTGTACAGCTCGTCCATGCCGAGAGTGATCCC
GGCGGCGGTCACGAACTCCAGCAGGACCATGTGATCGCGCTTCTCGTTGGGGTCTTTGCTCAGGGCGGAC
TGGGTGCTCAGGTAGTGGTTGTCGGGCAGCAGCACGGGGCCGTCGCCGATGGGGGTGTTCTGCTGGTAGT
GGTCGGCGAGCTGCACGCTGCCGTCCTCGATGTTGTGGCGGATCTTGAAGTTCACCTTGATGCCGTTCTT
CTGCTTGTCGGCCATGATATAGACGTTGTGGCTGTTGTAGTTGTACTCCAGCTTGTGCCCCAGGATGTTG
CCGTCCTCCTTGAAGTCGATGCCCTTCAGCTCGATGCGGT
