>Addgene plasmid #52474 | pAAV-synP-FLEX-splitTVA-EGFP | addgene partial sequence | sequence record 82660 | WPRE-R 5'-CATAGCGTAAAAGGAGCAACA-3'
TTTTCTTTGCACCATTCTAAAGAATAACAGTGATAATTTCTGGGTTAAGGCAAATAACTTCGTATAATGT
ATGCTATACGAAGTTATTAGGTGCGCGGCTGCTGCCCGCGCTGCTGCTGCTGCTGCTGCCCGGTAACGTG
ACCGGTAACGGGTCCGGTAACGGTTCTTTGTCCCGTTGCCCCCCCGGTCAGTTCCGCTGCTCGGAGCCGC
CCGGTGCCCACGGGGAGTGTTACCCGCAGGACTGGCTGTGCGACGGACACCCCGACTGCGACGACGGGCG
GGACGAGTGGGGCTGCGGGACCAGCGCGATCCCCGCGGTGCCCACGGACAACGGCACAGAGGCTCCCACT
GCCCCTGCTCCTGGACGTGCTCTGCCAGCCAGGAATCACGGCCGCATGTGGATGCTGATCACTGCAGTGC
TCCTGTGCTGCCTGGTAGCTGTGGGTGGTATCGCTGCATGGGGGAAGTCCAAAGCAAAAAGCAGGTCTGA
CATCTTCAGTCTTGAAAGCGCATCCAAGGAGCTGCTGGTGCCTGACAAGAGCCAGGCAGACTTGTTCTCC
GGATCCGGAGCTACTAACTTCA
